>Addgene plasmid #148472 | pAc5.1B-lambdaN-HA-GST-HsNanos2_6-22-DmNanos_297-381_AC | depositor full sequence | sequence record 290920 | Full Sequence
CTTCAAGGAATTAATTCTATATTCTAAAAACACAAATGATACTTCTAAAAAAAATCATGAATGGCATCAA
CTCTGAATCAAATCTTTGCAGATGCACCTACTTCTCATTTCCACTGTCACATCATTTTTCCAGATCTCGC
TGCCTGTTATGTGGCCCACAAACCAAGACACGTTTTATGGCCATTAAAGCTGGCTGATCGTCGCCAAACA
CCAAATACATATCAATATGTACATTCGAGAAAGAAGCGATCAAAGAAGCGTCTTCGGGCGAGTAGGAGAA
TGCGGAGGAGAAGGAGAACGAGCTGATCTAGTATCTCTCCACAATCCAATGCCAACTGACCAACTGGCCA
TATTCGGAGCAATTTGAAGCCAATTTCCATCGCCTGGCGATCGCTCCATTCTTGGCTATATGTTTTTCAC
CGTTCCCGGGGCCATTTTCAAAGACTCGTCGGTAAGATAAGATTGTGTCACTCGCTGTCTCTCTTCATTT
GTCGAAGAATGCTGAGGAATTTCGCGATGACGTCGGCGAGTATTTTGAAGAATGAGAATAATTTGTATTT
ATACGAAAATCAGTTAGTGGAATTTTCTACAAAAACATGTTATCTATAGATAATTTTGTTGCAAAATATG
TTGACTATGACAAAGATTGTATGTATATACCTTTAATGTATTCTCATTTTCTTATGTATTTATAATGGCA
ATGATGATACTGATGATATTTTAAGATGATGCCAGACCACAGGCTGATTTCTGCGTCTTTTGCCGAACGC
AGTGCATGTGCGGTTGTTGTTTTTTGGAATAGTTTCAATTTTCGGACTGTCCGCTTTGATTTCAGTTTCT
TGGCTTATTCAAAAAGCAAAGTAAAGCCAAAAAAGCGAGATGGCAATACCAAATGCGGCAAAACGGTAGT
GGAAGGAAAGGGGTGCGGGGCAGCGGAAGGAAGGGTGGGGCGGGGCGTGGCGGGGTCTGTGGCTGGGCGC
GACGTCACCGACGTTGGAGCCACTCCTTTGACCATGTGTGCGTGTGTGTATTATTCGTGTCTCGCCACTC
GCCGGTTGTTTTTTTCTTTTTATCTCGCTCTCTCTAGCGCCATCTCGTACGCATGCTCAACGCACCGCAT
GTTGCCGTGTCCTTTATGCGTCATTTTGGCTCGAAATAGGCAATTATTTAAACAAAGATTAGTCAACGAA
AACGCTAAAATAAATAAGTCTACAATATGGTTACTTATTGCCATGTGTGTGCAGCCAACGATAGCAACAA
AAGCAACAACACAGTGGCTTTCCCTCTTTCACTTTTTGTTTGCAAGCGCGTGCGAGCAAGACGGCACGAC
CGGCAAACGCAATTACGCTGACAAAGAGCAGACGAAGTTTTGGCCGAAAAACATCAAGGCGCCTGATACG
AATGCATTTGCAATAACAATTGCGATATTTAATATTGTTTATGAAGCTGTTTGACTTCAAAACACACAAA
AAAAAAAATAAAACAAATTATTTGAAAGAGAATTAGGAATCGGACAGCTTATCGTTACGGGCTAACAGCA
CACCGAGACGAAATAGCTTACCTGACGTCACAGCCTCTGGAAGAACTGCCGCCAAGCAGAGAGAGAGAGA
AAAAGAGGGAGAGCAGCTTAGACCGCATGTGCTTGTGTGTGAGGCGTCTCTCTCTTCGTCTCCTGTTTGC
GCAAACGCATAGACTGCACTGAGAAAATCGATTACCTATTTTTTATGAATGAATATTTGCACTATTACTA
TTCAAAACTATTAAGATAGCAATCACATTCAATAGCCAAATACTATACCACCTGAGCGATGCAACGAAAT
GATCAATTTGAGCAAAAATGCTGCATATTTAGGACGGCATCATTATAGAAATGCTTCTTGCTGTGTACTT
TTCTCTCGTCTGGCAGCTGTTTCGCCGTTATTGTTAAAACCGGCTTAAGTTAGGTGTGTTTTCTACGACT
AGTGATGCCCCTACTAGAAGATGTGTGTTGCACAAATGTCCCTGAATAACCAATTTGAAGTGCAGATAGC
AGTAAACGTAAGCTAATATGAATATTATTTAACTGTAATGTTTTAATATCGCTGGACATTACTAATAAAC
CCACTATAAACACATGTACATATGTATGTTTTGGCATACAATGAGTAGTTGGGGAAAAAATGTGTAAAAG
CACCGTGACCATCACAGCATAAAGATAACCAGCTGAAGTATCGAATATGAGTAACCCCCAAATTGAATCA
CATGCCGCAACTGATAGGACCCATGGAAGTACACTCTTCATGGCGATATACAAGACACACACAAGCACGA
ACACCCAGTTGCGGAGGAAATTCTCCGTAAATGAAAACCCAATCGGCGAACAATTCATACCCATATATGG
TAAAAGTTTTGAACGCGACTTGAGAGCGGAGAGCATTGCGGCTGATAAGGTTTTAGCGCTAAGCGGGCTT
TATAAAACGGGCTGCGGGACCAGTTTTCATATCACTACCGTTTGAGTTCTTGTGCTGTGTGGATACTCCT
CCCGACACAAAGCCGCTCCATCAGCCAGCAGTCGTCTAATCCAGAGACCCCGGATCGGGGTACCAACATG
GACGCACAAACACGACGACGTGAGCGTCGCGCTGAGAAACAAGCTCAATGGAAAGCTGCAAACGGTGGAT
CTCCTCCACATATGGCTTACCCATACGATGTTCCAGATTACGCTCCTCCAAGCTTGAATTCTATGTCCCC
TATACTAGGTTATTGGAAAATTAAGGGCCTTGTGCAACCCACTCGACTTCTTTTGGAATATCTTGAAGAA
AAATATGAAGAGCATTTGTATGAGCGCGATGAAGGTGATAAATGGCGAAACAAAAAGTTTGAATTGGGTT
TGGAGTTTCCCAATCTTCCTTATTATATTGATGGTGATGTTAAATTAACACAGTCTATGGCCATCATACG
TTATATAGCTGACAAGCACAACATGTTGGGTGGTTGTCCAAAAGAGCGTGCAGAGATTTCAATGCTTGAA
GGAGCGGTTTTGGATATTAGATACGGTGTTTCGAGAATTGCATATAGTAAAGACTTTGAAACTCTCAAAG
TTGATTTTCTTAGCAAGCTACCTGAAATGCTGAAAATGTTCGAAGATCGTTTATGTCATAAAACATATTT
AAATGGTGATCATGTAACCCATCCTGACTTCATGTTGTATGACGCTCTTGATGTTGTTTTATACATGGAC
CCAATGTGCCTGGATGCGTTCCCAAAATTAGTTTGTTTTAAAAAACGTATTGAAGCTATCCCACAAATTG
ATAAGTACTTGAAATCCAGCAAGTATATAGCATGGCCTTTGCAGGGCTGGCAAGCCACGTTTGGTGGTGG
CGACCATCCTCCAAAATCGGTAGGCGGCCGCTTTGATATGTGGAAAGATTATTTTAATTTGTCCCAAGTG
GTCTGGGCTTTGGGTGGATCTGGTCGCCACTGCGTCTTTTGTGAGAATAACAACGAACCAGAGGCGGTTA
TCAATAGCCACTCAGTGCGAGATAACTTTAACCGAGTGCTGTGCCCCAAACTACGCACCTACGTGTGCCC
CATCTGCGGGGCATCTGGGGACTCGGCGCACACGATTAAGTACTGCCCCAAGAAGCCGATCATCACCATG
GAGGATGCGATCAAGGCGGAATCGTTCCGCCTAGCCAAGAGCAGTTACTACAAGCAACAGATGAAGGTTT
AGTAATCTAGAGGGCCCGCGGTTCGAAGGTAAGCCTATCCCTAACCCTCTCCTCGGTCTCGATTCTACGC
GTACCGGTCATCATCACCATCACCATTGAGTTTAAACCCGCTGATCAGCCTCGACTGTGCCTTCTAAGGC
CTGAGCTCGCTGATCAGCCTCGATCGAGGATCCAGACATGATAAGATACATTGATGAGTTTGGACAAACC
ACAACTAGAATGCAGTGAAAAAAATGCTTTATTTGTGAAATTTGTGATGCTATTGCTTTATTTGTAACCA
TTATAAGCTGCAATAAACAAGTTAACAACAACAATTGCATTCATTTTATGTTTCAGGTTCAGGGGGAGGT
GTGGGAGGTTTTTTAAAGCAAGTAAAACCTCTACAAATGTGGTATGGCTGATTATGATCAGTCGACCGAT
GCCCTTGAGAGCCTTCAACCCAGTCAGCTCCTTCCGGTGGGCGCGGGGCATGACTATCGTCGCCGCACTT
ATGACTGTCTTCTTTATCATGCAACTCGTAGGACAGGTGCCGGCAGCGCTCTGGGTCATTTTCGGCGAGG
ACCGCTTTCGCTGGAGCGCGACGATGATCGGCCTGTCGCTTGCGGTATTCGGAATCTTGCACGCCCTCGC
TCAAGCCTTCGTCACTGGTCCCGCCACCAAACGTTTCGGCGAGAAGCAGGCCATTATCGCCGGCATGGCG
GCCGACGCGCTGGGCTACGTCTTGCTGGCGTTCGCGACGCGAGGCTGGATGGCCTTCCCCATTATGATTC
TTCTCGCTTCCGGCGGCATCGGGATGCCCGCGTTGCAGGCCATGCTGTCCAGGCAGGTAGATGACGACCA
TCAGGGACAGCTTCAAGGATCGCTCGCGGCTCTTACCAGCCAGCAAAAGGCCAGGAACCGTAAAAAGGCC
GCGTTGCTGGCGTTTTTCCATAGGCTCCGCCCCCCTGACGAGCATCACAAAAATCGACGCTCAAGTCAGA
GGTGGCGAAACCCGACAGGACTATAAAGATACCAGGCGTTTCCCCCTGGAAGCTCCCTCGTGCGCTCTCC
TGTTCCGACCCTGCCGCTTACCGGATACCTGTCCGCCTTTCTCCCTTCGGGAAGCGTGGCGCTTTCTCAA
TGCTCACGCTGTAGGTATCTCAGTTCGGTGTAGGTCGTTCGCTCCAAGCTGGGCTGTGTGCACGAACCCC
CCGTTCAGCCCGACCGCTGCGCCTTATCCGGTAACTATCGTCTTGAGTCCAACCCGGTAAGACACGACTT
ATCGCCACTGGCAGCAGCCACTGGTAACAGGATTAGCAGAGCGAGGTATGTAGGCGGTGCTACAGAGTTC
TTGAAGTGGTGGCCTAACTACGGCTACACTAGAAGGACAGTATTTGGTATCTGCGCTCTGCTGAAGCCAG
TTACCTTCGGAAAAAGAGTTGGTAGCTCTTGATCCGGCAAACAAACCACCGCTGGTAGCGGTGGTTTTTT
TGTTTGCAAGCAGCAGATTACGCGCAGAAAAAAAGGATCTCAAGAAGATCCTTTGATCTTTTCTACGGGG
TCTGACGCTCAGTGGAACGAAAACTCACGTTAAGGGATTTTGGTCATGAGATTATCAAAAAGGATCTTCA
CCTAGATCCTTTTAAATTAAAAATGAAGTTTTAAATCAATCTAAAGTATATATGAGTAAACTTGGTCTGA
CAGTTACCAATGCTTAATCAGTGAGGCACCTATCTCAGCGATCTGTCTATTTCGTTCATCCATAGTTGCC
TGACTCCCCGTCGTGTAGATAACTACGATACGGGAGGGCTTACCATCTGGCCCCAGTGCTGCAATGATAC
CGCGAGACCCACGCTCACCGGCTCCAGATTTATCAGCAATAAACCAGCCAGCCGGAAGGGCCGAGCGCAG
AAGTGGTCCTGCAACTTTATCCGCCTCCATCCAGTCTATTAATTGTTGCCGGGAAGCTAGAGTAAGTAGT
TCGCCAGTTAATAGTTTGCGCAACGTTGTTGCCATTGCTGCAGGCATCGTGGTGTCACGCTCGTCGTTTG
GTATGGCTTCATTCAGCTCCGGTTCCCAACGATCAAGGCGAGTTACATGATCCCCCATGTTGTGCAAAAA
AGCGGTTAGCTCCTTCGGTCCTCCGATCGTTGTCAGAAGTAAGTTGGCCGCAGTGTTATCACTCATGGTT
ATGGCAGCACTGCATAATTCTCTTACTGTCATGCCATCCGTAAGATGCTTTTCTGTGACTGGTGAGTACT
CAACCAAGTCATTCTGAGAATAGTGTATGCGGCGACCGAGTTGCTCTTGCCCGGCGTCAACACGGGATAA
TACCGCGCCACATAGCAGAACTTTAAAAGTGCTCATCATTGGAAAACGTTCTTCGGGGCGAAAACTCTCA
AGGATCTTACCGCTGTTGAGATCCAGTTCGATGTAACCCACTCGTGCACCCAACTGATCTTCAGCATCTT
TTACTTTCACCAGCGTTTCTGGGTGAGCAAAAACAGGAAGGCAAAATGCCGCAAAAAAGGGAATAAGGGC
GACACGGAAATGTTGAATACTCATACTCTTCCTTTTTCAATATTATTGAAGCATTTATCAGGGTTATTGT
CTCATGAGCGGATACATATTTGAATGTATTTAGAAAAATAAACAAATAGGGGTTCCGCGCACATTTCCCC
GAAAAGTGCCACCTGACGTCTAAGAAACCATTATTATCATGACATTAACCTATAAAAATAGGCGTATCAC
GAGGCCCTTTCGT
Features (pLannotate 1.2.2; 12 found; start..end, strand, type, name):
     56..2568    +  promoter       Ac5 promoter: Drosophila melanogaster actin 5C promoter
   2588..2653    +  CDS            N (fragment): REGN_LAMBD - Experimental evidence at protein level: Swiss-Prot protein existence level 1. Plays a role as a transcriptional antitermination factor that allows the virus to initiate its lytic phase. Activates expression of the delayed viral early genes by modifying host RNA polymerase (RNAP) into a form that is resistant to termination signals. This antitermination function requires the host NusA protein which serves to stabilize the interaction between antitermination protein N and host RNA polymerase. From Escherichia phage lambda (Bacteriophage lambda).
   2678..2704    +  CDS            3xHA (fragment): three tandem HA epitope tags
   2723..3376    +  CDS            GST26_SCHJA: Experimental evidence at protein level: Swiss-Prot protein existence level 1. GST isoenzymes appear to play a central role in the parasite detoxification system. Other functions are also suspected including a role in increasing the solubility of haematin in the parasite gut. From Schistosoma japonicum (Blood fluke).
   3455..3709    +  CDS            nos (fragment): NANOS_DROME - Experimental evidence at protein level: Swiss-Prot protein existence level 1. Maternal RNA-binding protein that is required for germ cells proliferation and self-renewal. Acts by forming a complex with pum and brat that regulates translation and mRNA stability. The complex binds to the Nanos Response Element (NRE), a 16 bp sequence in the hb mRNA 3'-UTR and prevents its translation. Controls posterior development. Rescuing factor for the abdominal defect of posterior group mutants. The other posterior group genes are not required for nanos function but rather play a role in local
   3738..3779    +  CDS            V5 tag: epitope tag from simian virus 5
   3879..4013    -  polyA_signal   SV40 poly(A) signal: SV40 polyadenylation signal
   4036..4120    -  CDS            large T antigen (fragment): large T antigen from SV40 (simian virus 40)
   4121..4591    +  CDS            TcR (fragment): tetracycline efflux protein; tet; confers resistance to tetracycline
   4635..5223    -  rep_origin     ori: high-copy-number ColE1/pMB1/pBR322/pUC origin of replication
   5394..6254    -  CDS            AmpR: β-lactamase; bla; confers resistance to ampicillin, carbenicillin, and related antibiotics
   6255..6359    -  promoter       AmpR promoter: bla
