[The description below was written by a language model from this plasmid's Addgene catalogue record and pLannotate feature annotations shown in this document.]
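Description:
pAc5.1B-lambdaN-HA-GST-HsNanos2_6-22-DmNanos_297-381_AC is a 6,453 nt insect-cell expression plasmid. The catalogue lists the backbone as unknown, although the name and annotated parts point to a pAc5.1-type vector. Expression is driven by the Drosophila melanogaster actin 5C (Ac5) promoter, a strong constitutive promoter commonly used in fly cell lines, and terminated by an SV40 polyadenylation signal. In bacteria it is maintained through a ColE1/pUC-type origin and selected with ampicillin via the β-lactamase gene and its own promoter. The record lists it as low copy, even though the origin is annotated as a high-copy type. A tetracycline-resistance fragment and a sliver of SV40 large T antigen sequence are also annotated; these appear to be non-functional backbone remnants.

The open reading frame encodes a multipart fusion. It starts with a short fragment of the bacteriophage lambda N protein, followed by an HA epitope, Schistosoma japonicum GST, and then a chimeric Nanos segment. That segment joins residues 6–22 of human NANOS2 (from synthesized DNA) to residues 297–381 of Drosophila Nanos isoform B. The short human portion is not annotated separately, but a gap between GST and the fly nos fragment is consistent with it. A V5 tag lies downstream of the insert; the record does not say whether it is translated in frame.

The lambda N peptide binds boxB RNA hairpins, so such fusions are typically used in tethering assays that artificially recruit a protein to a boxB-containing reporter mRNA. The HA tag allows detection and GST adds bulk and stability to the small fragment. The associated study concerns how Drosophila and vertebrate Nanos proteins recruit the CCR4-NOT deadenylase complex, which suggests the chimera was built to test these regions functionally. The record itself states only insect expression as the purpose.
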