Addgene plasmid #148472: pAc5.1B-lambdaN-HA-GST-HsNanos2_6-22-DmNanos_297-381_AC
Purpose: Insect Expression of HsNanos2_6-22-DmNanos_297-381
Depositing lab: Elisa Izaurralde. Depositing organization: Max Planck Institute for Developmental Biology. Publication: Distinct modes of recruitment of the CCR4-NOT complex by Drosophila and vertebrate Nanos. Raisch T, Bhandari D, Sabath K, Helms S, Valkov E, Weichenrieder O, Izaurralde E. EMBO J. 2016 May 2;35(9):974-90. doi: 10.15252/embj.201593634. Epub 2016 Mar 11. PubMed 26968986.
Backbone
  Vector backbone: Unknown
  Vector type: Insect Expression
Growth in bacteria
  Bacterial resistance: Ampicillin, 100 μg/mL
  Growth temperature: 37°C
  Growth strain: DH5alpha
  Copy number: Low Copy
Gene/Insert
  Gene/Insert name: HsNanos2_6-22-DmNanos_297-381
  Species: H. sapiens (human), D. melanogaster (fly)
  Entrez Gene: NANOS2 (a.k.a. NOS2)
  Cloning method: Unknown
Terms and licenses: Academic/Nonprofit Terms; Industry Terms: Not Available to Industry
Depositor comments: HsNanos2 synthesized DNA from GeneArt; DmNanos, sequence given by NCBI: NM_001275794.1; isoformB Uniprot.: A0A0B4KGY5-1 . Plasmids from this collection were made available to the research community and donated after the lab closed. Please note that the sequence provided by the depositing laboratory may be theoretical/predicted or based on Sanger sequencing results. There may be discrepancies between sequencing results obtained by Addgene and the depositor sequence. If an Addgene verified sequence is not available, please contact before placing your order to request that our lab fully sequence the plasmid.
How to cite: pAc5.1B-lambdaN-HA-GST-HsNanos2_6-22-DmNanos_297-381_AC was a gift from Elisa Izaurralde (Addgene plasmid # 148472 ; http://n2t.net/addgene:148472 ; RRID:Addgene_148472)
